Addgene plasmid #182883: SNAPtag-PTS1
Purpose: Express SNAPtag-PTS1 in mammalian cells. SNAPtag targets to peroxisomes
Depositing lab: Pekka Katajisto. Depositing organization: University of Helsinki. Publication: Glucose-6-phosphate-dehydrogenase on old peroxisomes maintains self-renewal of epithelial stem cells after asymmetric cell division. Bui H, Andersson S, Sola-Carvajal A, De Marchi T, Vahakangas E, Holopainen M, House AH, Rovenko BM, Englund JI, Kasper M, Kuuluvainen E, Kakela R, Hietakangas V, Nimeus E, Katajisto P. Nat Commun. 2025 Apr 26;16(1):3932. doi: 10.1038/s41467-025-58752-z. PubMed 40287409.
Backbone
  Vector backbone: pLJM2
  Backbone manufacturer: Jason Moffat
  Backbone size w/o insert (bp): 7324
  Total vector size (bp): 7918
  Vector type: Mammalian Expression, Lentiviral
Growth in bacteria
  Bacterial resistance: Ampicillin, 100 μg/mL
  Growth temperature: 37°C
  Growth strain: NEB Stable
  Copy number: Unknown
Gene/Insert
  Gene/Insert name: SNAPtag-PTS1
  Species: H. sapiens (human), M. musculus (mouse)
  Insert size (bp): 594
  Mutation: no
  Promoter: CMV
  Tag / fusion protein: SNAPtag (N terminal on insert)
  Cloning method: Restriction Enzyme; 5′ cloning site Nhe1 (not destroyed); 3′ cloning site EcoRI (not destroyed)
  Sequencing primers: 5′ CMV-F; 3′ CMV-R
Terms and licenses: Academic/Nonprofit Terms; Industry Terms: Not Available to Industry
How to cite: SNAPtag-PTS1 was a gift from Pekka Katajisto (Addgene plasmid # 182883 ; http://n2t.net/addgene:182883 ; RRID:Addgene_182883)
