[The description below was written by a language model from this plasmid's Addgene catalogue record and pLannotate feature annotations shown in this document.]
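Description:
SNAPtag-PTS1 is a lentiviral mammalian expression plasmid of about 7.9 kb built on the pLJM2 backbone. It is propagated in E. coli through a high-copy ColE1/pUC-type origin with ampicillin selection (AmpR, β-lactamase). An f1 origin and leftover cloning-vector elements, including lac promoter/operator, lacZα and lacI fragments, and T3 and T7 promoters, are also annotated. The viral portion has a third-generation, self-inactivating layout. An RSV promoter drives a truncated HIV-1 5' LTR, followed by the Ψ packaging signal with a partial gag sequence, the Rev response element for Rev-dependent export of the genomic RNA, a cPPT/CTS element, and a ΔU3 3' LTR, with an SV40 polyadenylation signal and SV40 origin downstream. A short U6 promoter fragment just upstream of the CMV enhancer appears to be a remnant of the backbone rather than a functional unit.

The payload is a 594 bp insert cloned between NheI and EcoRI sites and expressed from the CMV enhancer/promoter. It encodes SNAP-tag, an engineered O6-alkylguanine-DNA-alkyltransferase that covalently binds benzylguanine-derivatised substrates, fused at its C-terminal end to a type 1 peroxisomal targeting signal (PTS1). The feature table annotates only the SNAP-tag coding region, and the short PTS1 extension is not called out separately. A downstream hPGK promoter drives puromycin N-acetyltransferase, allowing selection of transduced or transfected cells. According to the record, the construct is used to express peroxisome-targeted SNAP-tag in mammalian cells. This allows peroxisomes to be labelled with SNAP substrates, and the associated publication concerns old peroxisomes in asymmetrically dividing epithelial stem cells.
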