Features (pLannotate 1.2.2; 28 found; start..end, strand, type, name):
    131..334     +  promoter       CMV promoter: human cytomegalovirus (CMV) immediate early promoter
    366..911     +  CDS            SNAP-tag®: human O6-alkylguanine-DNA-alkyltransferase variant that forms covalent bonds with benzylguanine derivatives optimized for mammalian expression
   1001..1118    +  misc_feature   cPPT/CTS: central polypurine tract and central termination sequence of HIV-1
   1167..1677    +  promoter       hPGK promoter: human phosphoglycerate kinase 1 promoter
   1699..2298    +  CDS            PuroR: puromycin N-acetyltransferase; pac from Streptomyces alboniger; confers resistance to puromycin
   2341..2424    +  CDS            nef (fragment): NEF_HV1Z2 - Experimental evidence at protein level: Swiss-Prot protein existence level 1. Extracellular Nef protein targets CD4(+) T-lymphocytes for apoptosis by interacting with CXCR4 surface receptors. From Human immunodeficiency virus type 1 group M subtype D (isolate Z2/CDC-Z34) (HIV-1).
   2426..2659    +  LTR            3' LTR (ΔU3): self-inactivating 3' long terminal repeat (LTR) from HIV-1
   2731..2852    +  polyA_signal   SV40 poly(A) signal: SV40 polyadenylation signal
   2892..3027    +  rep_origin     SV40 ori: SV40 origin of replication
   3048..3066    -  promoter       T7 promoter: promoter for bacteriophage T7 RNA polymerase
   3074..3229    +  CDS            lacZα (fragment): LacZα fragment of β-galactosidase; lacZ fragment
   3234..3662    +  rep_origin     f1 ori (sequence partly withheld): f1 bacteriophage origin of replication; arrow indicates direction of (+) strand synthesis
   3715..3819    +  promoter       AmpR promoter: bla
   3820..4680    +  CDS            AmpR: β-lactamase; bla; confers resistance to ampicillin, carbenicillin, and related antibiotics
   4851..5439    +  rep_origin     ori: high-copy-number ColE1/pMB1/pBR322/pUC origin of replication
   5622..5714    +  CDS            lacI (fragment): lac repressor; lacI; The lac repressor binds to the lac operator to inhibit transcription in E. coli. This inhibition can be relieved by adding lactose or isopropyl-β-D-thiogalactopyranoside (IPTG).
   5727..5748    +  protein_bind   CAP binding site: CAP binding activates transcription in the presence of cAMP. E. coli catabolite activator protein
   5763..5793    +  promoter       lac promoter: promoter for the E. coli lac operon
   5801..5817    +  protein_bind   lac operator: The lac repressor binds to the lac operator to inhibit transcription in E. coli. This inhibition can be relieved by adding lactose or isopropyl-β-D-thiogalactopyranoside (IPTG). lac repressor encoded by lacI
   5862..5880    +  promoter       T3 promoter: promoter for bacteriophage T3 RNA polymerase
   5908..6134    +  promoter       RSV promoter: Rous sarcoma virus enhancer/promoter
   6135..6315    +  LTR            5' LTR (truncated): truncated 5' long terminal repeat (LTR) from HIV-1
   6362..6487    +  misc_feature   HIV-1 Ψ: packaging signal of human immunodeficiency virus type 1
   6471..6834    +  CDS            HIV-1 gag (fragment): gag protein from human immunodeficiency virus 1; gag
   6980..7213    +  misc_feature   RRE: The Rev response element (RRE) of HIV-1 allows for Rev-dependent mRNA export from the nucleus to the cytoplasm.
   7590..7690    +  CDS            Rev (fragment): human immunodeficiency virus 1 (HIV-1) Rev protein; rev; enhances nuclear export of unspliced and incompletely spliced viral mRNAs
   7740..5       +  promoter       U6 promoter (fragment) (across the origin): RNA polymerase III promoter for human U6 snRNA
   7914..130     +  enhancer       CMV enhancer (fragment) (across the origin): human cytomegalovirus immediate early enhancer; contains an 18-bp deletion relative to the standard CMV enhancer
>Addgene plasmid #182883 | SNAPtag-PTS1 | addgene full sequence | sequence record 362509 | Addgene NGS Result
TATGCCAAGTACGCCCCCTATTGACGTCAATGACGGTAAATGGCCCGCCTGGCATTATGCCCAGTACATG
ACCTTATGGGACTTTCCTACTTGGCAGTACATCTACGTATTAGTCATCGCTATTACCATGGTGATGCGGT
TTTGGCAGTACATCAATGGGCGTGGATAGCGGTTTGACTCACGGGGATTTCCAAGTCTCCACCCCATTGA
CGTCAATGGGAGTTTGTTTTGGCACCAAAATCAACGGGACTTTCCAAAATGTCGTAACAACTCCGCCCCA
TTGACGCAAATGGGCGGTAGGCGTGTACGGTGGGAGGTCTATATAAGCAGAGCTGGTTTAGTGAACCGTC
AGATCCGCTAGCGCCATGGACAAAGATTGCGAAATGAAACGTACCACCCTGGATAGCCCTCTGGGCAAGC
TGGAACTGTCTGGGTGCGAACAGGGCCTGCACGAGATCAAGCTGCTGGGCAAAGGAACATCTGCCGCCGA
CGCCGTGGAAGTGCCTGCCCCAGCCGCCGTGCTGGGCGGACCAGAGCCACTGATGCAGGCCACCGCCTGG
CTCAACGCCTACTTTCACCAGCCTGAGGCCATCGAGGAGTTCCCTGTGCCAGCCCTGCACCACCCAGTGT
TCCAGCAGGAGAGCTTTACCCGCCAGGTGCTGTGGAAACTGCTGAAAGTGGTGAAGTTCGGAGAGGTCAT
CAGCTACCAGCAGCTGGCCGCCCTGGCCGGCAATCCCGCCGCCACCGCCGCCGTGAAAACCGCCCTGAGC
GGAAATCCCGTGCCCATTCTGATCCCCTGCCACCGGGTGGTGTCTAGCTCTGGCGCCGTGGGGGGCTACG
AGGGCGGGCTCGCCGTGAAAGAGTGGCTGCTGGCCCACGAGGGCCACAGACTGGGCAAGCCTGGGCTGGG
TCCTGCAGGTATAGGCGCGCCAGGATCCACGCGTAAGAGCAAGCTGTGAGAATTCTCGACCTCGAGACAA
ATGGCAGTATTCATCCACAATTTTAAAAGAAAAGGGGGGATTGGGGGGTACAGTGCAGGGGAAAGAATAG
TAGACATAATAGCAACAGACATACAAACTAAAGAATTACAAAAACAAATTACAAAAATTCAAAATTTTCG
GGTTTATTACAGGGACAGCAGAGATCCACTTTGGCCGCGGCTCGAGGGGGTTGGGGTTGCGCCTTTTCCA
AGGCAGCCCTGGGTTTGCGCAGGGACGCGGCTGCTCTGGGCGTGGTTCCGGGAAACGCAGCGGCGCCGAC
CCTGGGTCTCGCACATTCTTCACGTCCGTTCGCAGCGTCACCCGGATCTTCGCCGCTACCCTTGTGGGCC
CCCCGGCGACGCTTCCTGCTCCGCCCCTAAGTCGGGAAGGTTCCTTGCGGTTCGCGGCGTGCCGGACGTG
ACAAACGGAAGCCGCACGTCTCACTAGTACCCTCGCAGACGGACAGCGCCAGGGAGCAATGGCAGCGCGC
CGACCGCGATGGGCTGTGGCCAATAGCGGCTGCTCAGCAGGGCGCGCCGAGAGCAGCGGCCGGGAAGGGG
CGGTGCGGGAGGCGGGGTGTGGGGCGGTAGTGTGGGCCCTGTTCCTGCCCGCGCGGTGTTCCGCATTCTG
CAAGCCTCCGGAGCGCACGTCGGCAGTCGGCTCCCTCGTTGACCGAATCACCGACCTCTCTCCCCAGGGG
GATCCACCGGAGCTTACCATGACCGAGTACAAGCCCACGGTGCGCCTCGCCACCCGCGACGACGTCCCCA
GGGCCGTACGCACCCTCGCCGCCGCGTTCGCCGACTACCCCGCCACGCGCCACACCGTCGATCCGGACCG
CCACATCGAGCGGGTCACCGAGCTGCAAGAACTCTTCCTCACGCGCGTCGGGCTCGACATCGGCAAGGTG
TGGGTCGCGGACGACGGCGCCGCGGTGGCGGTCTGGACCACGCCGGAGAGCGTCGAAGCGGGGGCGGTGT
TCGCCGAGATCGGCCCGCGCATGGCCGAGTTGAGCGGTTCCCGGCTGGCCGCGCAGCAACAGATGGAAGG
CCTCCTGGCGCCGCACCGGCCCAAGGAGCCCGCGTGGTTCCTGGCCACCGTCGGCGTCTCGCCCGACCAC
CAGGGCAAGGGTCTGGGCAGCGCCGTCGTGCTCCCCGGAGTGGAGGCGGCCGAGCGCGCCGGGGTGCCCG
CCTTCCTGGAGACCTCCGCGCCCCGCAACCTCCCCTTCTACGAGCGGCTCGGCTTCACCGTCACCGCCGA
CGTCGAGGTGCCCGAAGGACCGCGCACCTGGTGCATGACCCGCAAGCCCGGTGCCTGACGCCCGCCCCAC
GACCCGCAGCGCCCGACCGAAAGGAGCGCACGACCCCATGCATCGGTACCTTTAAGACCAATGACTTACA
AGGCAGCTGTAGATCTTAGCCACTTTTTAAAAGAAAAGGGGGGACTGGAAGGGCTAATTCACTCCCAACG
AAGACAAGATCTGCTTTTTGCTTGTACTGGGTCTCTCTGGTTAGACCAGATCTGAGCCTGGGAGCTCTCT
GGCTAACTAGGGAACCCACTGCTTAAGCCTCAATAAAGCTTGCCTTGAGTGCTTCAAGTAGTGTGTGCCC
GTCTGTTGTGTGACTCTGGTAACTAGAGATCCCTCAGACCCTTTTAGTCAGTGTGGAAAATCTCTAGCAG
TAGTAGTTCATGTCATCTTATTATTCAGTATTTATAACTTGCAAAGAAATGAATATCAGAGAGTGAGAGG
AACTTGTTTATTGCAGCTTATAATGGTTACAAATAAAGCAATAGCATCACAAATTTCACAAATAAAGCAT
TTTTTTCACTGCATTCTAGTTGTGGTTTGTCCAAACTCATCAATGTATCTTATCATGTCTGGCTCTAGCT
ATCCCGCCCCTAACTCCGCCCATCCCGCCCCTAACTCCGCCCAGTTCCGCCCATTCTCCGCCCCATGGCT
GACTAATTTTTTTTATTTATGCAGAGGCCGAGGCCGCCTCGGCCTCTGAGCTATTCCAGAAGTAGTGAGG
AGGCTTTTTTGGAGGCCTAGGGACGTACCCAATTCGCCCTATAGTGAGTCGTATTACGCGCGCTCACTGG
CCGTCGTTTTACAACGTCGTGACTGGGAAAACCCTGGCGTTACCCAACTTAATCGCCTTGCAGCACATCC
CCCTTTCGCCAGCTGGCGTAATAGCGAAGAGGCCCGCACCGATCGCCCTTCCCAACAGTTGCGCAGCCTG
AATGGCGAATGGG
[124 nt withheld, positions 3234-3357]
C
[91 nt withheld, positions 3359-3449]
A
[49 nt withheld, positions 3451-3499]
CCTTTGACGTTGGAGTCCACGTTCTTT
[37 nt withheld, positions 3527-3563]
ACCCTATCTCGGTCTATTCTTTTGATTTATAAGGGATTTTGCCGATTTCGGCCTATTGGTTAAAAAATGA
GCTGATTTAACAAAAATTTAACGCGAATTTTAACAAAATATTAACGCTTACAATTTAGGTGGCACTTTTC
GGGGAAATGTGCGCGGAACCCCTATTTGTTTATTTTTCTAAATACATTCAAATATGTATCCGCTCATGAG
ACAATAACCCTGATAAATGCTTCAATAATATTGAAAAAGGAAGAGTATGAGTATTCAACATTTCCGTGTC
GCCCTTATTCCCTTTTTTGCGGCATTTTGCCTTCCTGTTTTTGCTCACCCAGAAACGCTGGTGAAAGTAA
AAGATGCTGAAGATCAGTTGGGTGCACGAGTGGGTTACATCGAACTGGATCTCAACAGCGGTAAGATCCT
TGAGAGTTTTCGCCCCGAAGAACGTTTTCCAATGATGAGCACTTTTAAAGTTCTGCTATGTGGCGCGGTA
TTATCCCGTATTGACGCCGGGCAAGAGCAACTCGGTCGCCGCATACACTATTCTCAGAATGACTTGGTTG
AGTACTCACCAGTCACAGAAAAGCATCTTACGGATGGCATGACAGTAAGAGAATTATGCAGTGCTGCCAT
AACCATGAGTGATAACACTGCGGCCAACTTACTTCTGACAACGATCGGAGGACCGAAGGAGCTAACCGCT
TTTTTGCACAACATGGGGGATCATGTAACTCGCCTTGATCGTTGGGAACCGGAGCTGAATGAAGCCATAC
CAAACGACGAGCGTGACACCACGATGCCTGTAGCAATGGCAACAACGTTGCGCAAACTATTAACTGGCGA
ACTACTTACTCTAGCTTCCCGGCAACAATTAATAGACTGGATGGAGGCGGATAAAGTTGCAGGACCACTT
CTGCGCTCGGCCCTTCCGGCTGGCTGGTTTATTGCTGATAAATCTGGAGCCGGTGAGCGTGGGTCTCGCG
GTATCATTGCAGCACTGGGGCCAGATGGTAAGCCCTCCCGTATCGTAGTTATCTACACGACGGGGAGTCA
GGCAACTATGGATGAACGAAATAGACAGATCGCTGAGATAGGTGCCTCACTGATTAAGCATTGGTAACTG
TCAGACCAAGTTTACTCATATATACTTTAGATTGATTTAAAACTTCATTTTTAATTTAAAAGGATCTAGG
TGAAGATCCTTTTTGATAATCTCATGACCAAAATCCCTTAACGTGAGTTTTCGTTCCACTGAGCGTCAGA
CCCCGTAGAAAAGATCAAAGGATCTTCTTGAGATCCTTTTTTTCTGCGCGTAATCTGCTGCTTGCAAACA
AAAAAACCACCGCTACCAGCGGTGGTTTGTTTGCCGGATCAAGAGCTACCAACTCTTTTTCCGAAGGTAA
CTGGCTTCAGCAGAGCGCAGATACCAAATACTGTTCTTCTAGTGTAGCCGTAGTTAGGCCACCACTTCAA
GAACTCTGTAGCACCGCCTACATACCTCGCTCTGCTAATCCTGTTACCAGTGGCTGCTGCCAGTGGCGAT
AAGTCGTGTCTTACCGGGTTGGACTCAAGACGATAGTTACCGGATAAGGCGCAGCGGTCGGGCTGAACGG
GGGGTTCGTGCACACAGCCCAGCTTGGAGCGAACGACCTACACCGAACTGAGATACCTACAGCGTGAGCT
ATGAGAAAGCGCCACGCTTCCCGAAGGGAGAAAGGCGGACAGGTATCCGGTAAGCGGCAGGGTCGGAACA
GGAGAGCGCACGAGGGAGCTTCCAGGGGGAAACGCCTGGTATCTTTATAGTCCTGTCGGGTTTCGCCACC
TCTGACTTGAGCGTCGATTTTTGTGATGCTCGTCAGGGGGGCGGAGCCTATGGAAAAACGCCAGCAACGC
GGCCTTTTTACGGTTCCTGGCCTTTTGCTGGCCTTTTGCTCACATGTTCTTTCCTGCGTTATCCCCTGAT
TCTGTGGATAACCGTATTACCGCCTTTGAGTGAGCTGATACCGCTCGCCGCAGCCGAACGACCGAGCGCA
GCGAGTCAGTGAGCGAGGAAGCGGAAGAGCGCCCAATACGCAAACCGCCTCTCCCCGCGCGTTGGCCGAT
TCATTAATGCAGCTGGCACGACAGGTTTCCCGACTGGAAAGCGGGCAGTGAGCGCAACGCAATTAATGTG
AGTTAGCTCACTCATTAGGCACCCCAGGCTTTACACTTTATGCTTCCGGCTCGTATGTTGTGTGGAATTG
TGAGCGGATAACAATTTCACACAGGAAACAGCTATGACCATGATTACGCCAAGCGCGCAATTAACCCTCA
CTAAAGGGAACAAAAGCTGGAGCTGCAAGCTTAATGTAGTCTTATGCAATACTCTTGTAGTCTTGCAACA
TGGTAACGATGAGTTAGCAACATGCCTTACAAGGAGAGAAAAAGCACCGTGCATGCCGATTGGTGGAAGT
AAGGTGGTACGATCGTGCCTTATTAGGAAGGCAACAGACGGGTCTGACATGGATTGGACGAACCACTGAA
TTGCCGCATTGCAGAGATATTGTATTTAAGTGCCTAGCTCGATACATAAACGGGTCTCTCTGGTTAGACC
AGATCTGAGCCTGGGAGCTCTCTGGCTAACTAGGGAACCCACTGCTTAAGCCTCAATAAAGCTTGCCTTG
AGTGCTTCAAGTAGTGTGTGCCCGTCTGTTGTGTGACTCTGGTAACTAGAGATCCCTCAGACCCTTTTAG
TCAGTGTGGAAAATCTCTAGCAGTGGCGCCCGAACAGGGACTTGAAAGCGAAAGGGAAACCAGAGGAGCT
CTCTCGACGCAGGACTCGGCTTGCTGAAGCGCGCACGGCAAGAGGCGAGGGGCGGCGACTGGTGAGTACG
CCAAAAATTTTGACTAGCGGAGGCTAGAAGGAGAGAGATGGGTGCGAGAGCGTCAGTATTAAGCGGGGGA
GAATTAGATCGCGATGGGAAAAAATTCGGTTAAGGCCAGGGGGAAAGAAAAAATATAAATTAAAACATAT
AGTATGGGCAAGCAGGGAGCTAGAACGATTCGCAGTTAATCCTGGCCTGTTAGAAACATCAGAAGGCTGT
AGACAAATACTGGGACAGCTACAACCATCCCTTCAGACAGGATCAGAAGAACTTAGATCATTATATAATA
CAGTAGCAACCCTCTATTGTGTGCATCAAAGGATAGAGATAAAAGACACCAAGGAAGCTTTAGACAAGAT
AGAGGAAGAGCAAAACAAAAGTAAGACCACCGCACAGCAAGCGGCCGCTGATCTTCAGACCTGGAGGAGG
AGATATGAGGGACAATTGGAGAAGTGAATTATATAAATATAAAGTAGTAAAAATTGAACCATTAGGAGTA
GCACCCACCAAGGCAAAGAGAAGAGTGGTGCAGAGAGAAAAAAGAGCAGTGGGAATAGGAGCTTTGTTCC
TTGGGTTCTTGGGAGCAGCAGGAAGCACTATGGGCGCAGCGTCAATGACGCTGACGGTACAGGCCAGACA
ATTATTGTCTGGTATAGTGCAGCAGCAGAACAATTTGCTGAGGGCTATTGAGGCGCAACAGCATCTGTTG
CAACTCACAGTCTGGGGCATCAAGCAGCTCCAGGCAAGAATCCTGGCTGTGGAAAGATACCTAAAGGATC
AACAGCTCCTGGGGATTTGGGGTTGCTCTGGAAAACTCATTTGCACCACTGCTGTGCCTTGGAATGCTAG
TTGGAGTAATAAATCTCTGGAACAGATTTGGAATCACACGACCTGGATGGAGTGGGACAGAGAAATTAAC
AATTACACAAGCTTAATACACTCCTTAATTGAAGAATCGCAAAACCAGCAAGAAAAGAATGAACAAGAAT
TATTGGAATTAGATAAATGGGCAAGTTTGTGGAATTGGTTTAACATAACAAATTGGCTGTGGTATATAAA
ATTATTCATAATGATAGTAGGAGGCTTGGTAGGTTTAAGAATAGTTTTTGCTGTACTTTCTATAGTGAAT
AGAGTTAGGCAGGGATATTCACCATTATCGTTTCAGACCCACCTCCCAACCCCGAGGGGACCCGACAGGC
CCGAAGGAATAGAAGAAGAAGGTGGAGAGAGAGACAGAGACAGATCCATTCGATTAGTGAACGGATCTCG
ACGGTATCGATCACGAGACTAGCCTCGAGCGGCCGCCCCCTTCACCGAGGGCCTATTTCCCATGATTCCT
TCATATTTGCATATACGATACAAGGCTGTTAGAGAGATAATTGGAATTAATTTGACTGTAAACACAAAGA
TATTAGTACAAAATACGTGACGTAGAAAGTAATAATTTCTTGGGTAGTTTGCAGTTTTAAAATTATGTTT
TAAAATGGACTATCA
